>Addgene plasmid #125478 | lentiSAMv2 VPS13C-TSS-guide3 | addgene full sequence | sequence record 251516 | Addgene NGS Result
GTTTTAGAGCTAGGCCAACATGAGGATCACCCATGTCTGCAGGGCCTAGCAAGTTAAAATAAGGCTAGTC
CGTTATCAACTTGGCCAACATGAGGATCACCCATGTCTGCAGGGCCAAGTGGCACCGAGTCGGTGCTTTT
TTTGGATCCTAGGTCTTGAAAGGAGTGGGAATTGGCTCCGGTGCCCGTCAGTGGGCAGAGCGCACATCGC
CCACAGTCCCCGAGAAGTTGGGGGGAGGGGTCGGCAATTGATCCGGTGCCTAGAGAAGGTGGCGCGGGGT
AAACTGGGAAAGTGATGTCGTGTACTGGCTCCGCCTTTTTCCCGAGGGTGGGGGAGAACCGTATATAAGT
GCAGTAGTCGCCGTGAACGTTCTTTTTCGCAACGGGTTTGCCGCCAGAACACAGGCGTACGGCCACCATG
AAAAGGCCGGCGGCCACGAAAAAGGCCGGCCAGGCAAAAAAGAAAAAGGACAAGAAGTACAGCATCGGCC
TGGCCATCGGCACCAACTCTGTGGGCTGGGCCGTGATCACCGACGAGTACAAGGTGCCCAGCAAGAAATT
CAAGGTGCTGGGCAACACCGACCGGCACAGCATCAAGAAGAACCTGATCGGAGCCCTGCTGTTCGACAGC
GGCGAAACAGCCGAGGCCACCCGGCTGAAGAGAACCGCCAGAAGAAGATACACCAGACGGAAGAACCGGA
TCTGCTATCTGCAAGAGATCTTCAGCAACGAGATGGCCAAGGTGGACGACAGCTTCTTCCACAGACTGGA
AGAGTCCTTCCTGGTGGAAGAGGATAAGAAGCACGAGCGGCACCCCATCTTCGGCAACATCGTGGACGAG
GTGGCCTACCACGAGAAGTACCCCACCATCTACCACCTGAGAAAGAAACTGGTGGACAGCACCGACAAGG
CCGACCTGCGGCTGATCTATCTGGCCCTGGCCCACATGATCAAGTTCCGGGGCCACTTCCTGATCGAGGG
CGACCTGAACCCCGACAACAGCGACGTGGACAAGCTGTTCATCCAGCTGGTGCAGACCTACAACCAGCTG
TTCGAGGAAAACCCCATCAACGCCAGCGGCGTGGACGCCAAGGCCATCCTGTCTGCCAGACTGAGCAAGA
GCAGACGGCTGGAAAATCTGATCGCCCAGCTGCCCGGCGAGAAGAAGAATGGCCTGTTCGGCAACCTGAT
TGCCCTGAGCCTGGGCCTGACCCCCAACTTCAAGAGCAACTTCGACCTGGCCGAGGATGCCAAACTGCAG
CTGAGCAAGGACACCTACGACGACGACCTGGACAACCTGCTGGCCCAGATCGGCGACCAGTACGCCGACC
TGTTTCTGGCCGCCAAGAACCTGTCCGACGCCATCCTGCTGAGCGACATCCTGAGAGTGAACACCGAGAT
CACCAAGGCCCCCCTGAGCGCCTCTATGATCAAGAGATACGACGAGCACCACCAGGACCTGACCCTGCTG
AAAGCTCTCGTGCGGCAGCAGCTGCCTGAGAAGTACAAAGAGATTTTCTTCGACCAGAGCAAGAACGGCT
ACGCCGGCTACATTGACGGCGGAGCCAGCCAGGAAGAGTTCTACAAGTTCATCAAGCCCATCCTGGAAAA
GATGGACGGCACCGAGGAACTGCTCGTGAAGCTGAACAGAGAGGACCTGCTGCGGAAGCAGCGGACCTTC
GACAACGGCAGCATCCCCCACCAGATCCACCTGGGAGAGCTGCACGCCATTCTGCGGCGGCAGGAAGATT
TTTACCCATTCCTGAAGGACAACCGGGAAAAGATCGAGAAGATCCTGACCTTCCGCATCCCCTACTACGT
GGGCCCTCTGGCCAGGGGAAACAGCAGATTCGCCTGGATGACCAGAAAGAGCGAGGAAACCATCACCCCC
TGGAACTTCGAGGAAGTGGTGGACAAGGGCGCTTCCGCCCAGAGCTTCATCGAGCGGATGACCAACTTCG
ATAAGAACCTGCCCAACGAGAAGGTGCTGCCCAAGCACAGCCTGCTGTACGAGTACTTCACCGTGTATAA
CGAGCTGACCAAAGTGAAATACGTGACCGAGGGAATGAGAAAGCCCGCCTTCCTGAGCGGCGAGCAGAAA
AAGGCCATCGTGGACCTGCTGTTCAAGACCAACCGGAAAGTGACCGTGAAGCAGCTGAAAGAGGACTACT
TCAAGAAAATCGAGTGCTTCGACTCCGTGGAAATCTCCGGCGTGGAAGATCGGTTCAACGCCTCCCTGGG
CACATACCACGATCTGCTGAAAATTATCAAGGACAAGGACTTCCTGGACAATGAGGAAAACGAGGACATT
CTGGAAGATATCGTGCTGACCCTGACACTGTTTGAGGACAGAGAGATGATCGAGGAACGGCTGAAAACCT
ATGCCCACCTGTTCGACGACAAAGTGATGAAGCAGCTGAAGCGGCGGAGATACACCGGCTGGGGCAGGCT
GAGCCGGAAGCTGATCAACGGCATCCGGGACAAGCAGTCCGGCAAGACAATCCTGGATTTCCTGAAGTCC
GACGGCTTCGCCAACAGAAACTTCATGCAGCTGATCCACGACGACAGCCTGACCTTTAAAGAGGACATCC
AGAAAGCCCAGGTGTCCGGCCAGGGCGATAGCCTGCACGAGCACATTGCCAATCTGGCCGGCAGCCCCGC
CATTAAGAAGGGCATCCTGCAGACAGTGAAGGTGGTGGACGAGCTCGTGAAAGTGATGGGCCGGCACAAG
CCCGAGAACATCGTGATCGAAATGGCCAGAGAGAACCAGACCACCCAGAAGGGACAGAAGAACAGCCGCG
AGAGAATGAAGCGGATCGAAGAGGGCATCAAAGAGCTGGGCAGCCAGATCCTGAAAGAACACCCCGTGGA
AAACACCCAGCTGCAGAACGAGAAGCTGTACCTGTACTACCTGCAGAATGGGCGGGATATGTACGTGGAC
CAGGAACTGGACATCAACCGGCTGTCCGACTACGATGTGGACCACATCGTGCCTCAGAGCTTTCTGAAGG
ACGACTCCATCGACAACAAGGTGCTGACCAGAAGCGACAAGGCCCGGGGCAAGAGCGACAACGTGCCCTC
CGAAGAGGTCGTGAAGAAGATGAAGAACTACTGGCGGCAGCTGCTGAACGCCAAGCTGATTACCCAGAGA
AAGTTCGACAATCTGACCAAGGCCGAGAGAGGCGGCCTGAGCGAACTGGATAAGGCCGGCTTCATCAAGA
GACAGCTGGTGGAAACCCGGCAGATCACAAAGCACGTGGCACAGATCCTGGACTCCCGGATGAACACTAA
GTACGACGAGAATGACAAGCTGATCCGGGAAGTGAAAGTGATCACCCTGAAGTCCAAGCTGGTGTCCGAT
TTCCGGAAGGATTTCCAGTTTTACAAAGTGCGCGAGATCAACAACTACCACCACGCCCACGACGCCTACC
TGAACGCCGTCGTGGGAACCGCCCTGATCAAAAAGTACCCTAAGCTGGAAAGCGAGTTCGTGTACGGCGA
CTACAAGGTGTACGACGTGCGGAAGATGATCGCCAAGAGCGAGCAGGAAATCGGCAAGGCTACCGCCAAG
TACTTCTTCTACAGCAACATCATGAACTTTTTCAAGACCGAGATTACCCTGGCCAACGGCGAGATCCGGA
AGCGGCCTCTGATCGAGACAAACGGCGAAACCGGGGAGATCGTGTGGGATAAGGGCCGGGATTTTGCCAC
CGTGCGGAAAGTGCTGAGCATGCCCCAAGTGAATATCGTGAAAAAGACCGAGGTGCAGACAGGCGGCTTC
AGCAAAGAGTCTATCCTGCCCAAGAGGAACAGCGATAAGCTGATCGCCAGAAAGAAGGACTGGGACCCTA
AGAAGTACGGCGGCTTCGACAGCCCCACCGTGGCCTATTCTGTGCTGGTGGTGGCCAAAGTGGAAAAGGG
CAAGTCCAAGAAACTGAAGAGTGTGAAAGAGCTGCTGGGGATCACCATCATGGAAAGAAGCAGCTTCGAG
AAGAATCCCATCGACTTTCTGGAAGCCAAGGGCTACAAAGAAGTGAAAAAGGACCTGATCATCAAGCTGC
CTAAGTACTCCCTGTTCGAGCTGGAAAACGGCCGGAAGAGAATGCTGGCCTCTGCCGGCGAACTGCAGAA
GGGAAACGAACTGGCCCTGCCCTCCAAATATGTGAACTTCCTGTACCTGGCCAGCCACTATGAGAAGCTG
AAGGGCTCCCCCGAGGATAATGAGCAGAAACAGCTGTTTGTGGAACAGCACAAGCACTACCTGGACGAGA
TCATCGAGCAGATCAGCGAGTTCTCCAAGAGAGTGATCCTGGCCGACGCTAATCTGGACAAAGTGCTGTC
CGCCTACAACAAGCACCGGGATAAGCCCATCAGAGAGCAGGCCGAGAATATCATCCACCTGTTTACCCTG
ACCAATCTGGGAGCCCCTGCCGCCTTCAAGTACTTTGACACCACCATCGACCGGAAGAGGTACACCAGCA
CCAAAGAGGTGCTGGACGCCACCCTGATCCACCAGAGCATCACCGGCCTGTACGAGACACGGATCGACCT
GTCTCAGCTGGGAGGCGACAGCGCTGGAGGAGGTGGAAGCGGAGGAGGAGGAAGCGGAGGAGGAGGTAGC
GGACCTAAGAAAAAGAGGAAGGTGGCGGCCGCTGGATCCGGACGGGCTGACGCATTGGACGATTTTGATC
TGGATATGCTGGGAAGTGACGCCCTCGATGATTTTGACCTTGACATGCTTGGTTCGGATGCCCTTGATGA
CTTTGACCTCGACATGCTCGGCAGTGACGCCCTTGATGATTTCGACCTGGACATGCTGATTAACTGTACA
GGCAGTGGAGAGGGCAGAGGAAGTCTGCTAACATGCGGTGACGTCGAGGAGAATCCTGGCCCAATGGCCA
AGCCTTTGTCTCAAGAAGAATCCACCCTCATTGAAAGAGCAACGGCTACAATCAACAGCATCCCCATCTC
TGAAGACTACAGCGTCGCCAGCGCAGCTCTCTCTAGCGACGGCCGCATCTTCACTGGTGTCAATGTATAT
CATTTTACTGGGGGACCTTGTGCAGAACTCGTGGTGCTGGGCACTGCTGCTGCTGCGGCAGCTGGCAACC
TGACTTGTATCGTCGCGATCGGAAATGAGAACAGGGGCATCTTGAGCCCCTGCGGACGGTGCCGACAGGT
GCTTCTCGATCTGCATCCTGGGATCAAAGCCATAGTGAAGGACAGTGATGGACAGCCGACGGCAGTTGGG
ATTCGTGAATTGCTGCCCTCTGGTTATGTGTGGGAGGGCTAAGAATTCGATATCAAGCTTATCGGTAATC
AACCTCTGGATTACAAAATTTGTGAAAGATTGACTGGTATTCTTAACTATGTTGCTCCTTTTACGCTATG
TGGATACGCTGCTTTAATGCCTTTGTATCATGCTATTGCTTCCCGTATGGCTTTCATTTTCTCCTCCTTG
TATAAATCCTGGTTGCTGTCTCTTTATGAGGAGTTGTGGCCCGTTGTCAGGCAACGTGGCGTGGTGTGCA
CTGTGTTTGCTGACGCAACCCCCACTGGTTGGGGCATTGCCACCACCTGTCAGCTCCTTTCCGGGACTTT
CGCTTTCCCCCTCCCTATTGCCACGGCGGAACTCATCGCCGCCTGCCTTGCCCGCTGCTGGACAGGGGCT
CGGCTGTTGGGCACTGACAATTCCGTGGTGTTGTCGGGGAAATCATCGTCCTTTCCTTGGCTGCTCGCCT
GTGTTGCCACCTGGATTCTGCGCGGGACGTCCTTCTGCTACGTCCCTTCGGCCCTCAATCCAGCGGACCT
TCCTTCCCGCGGCCTGCTGCCGGCTCTGCGGCCTCTTCCGCGTCTTCGCCTTCGCCCTCAGACGAGTCGG
ATCTCCCTTTGGGCCGCCTCCCCGCATCGATACCGTCGACCTCGAGACCTAGAAAAACATGGAGCAATCA
CAAGTAGCAATACAGCAGCTACCAATGCTGATTGTGCCTGGCTAGAAGCACAAGAGGAGGAGGAGGTGGG
TTTTCCAGTCACACCTCAGGTACCTTTAAGACCAATGACTTACAAGGCAGCTGTAGATCTTAGCCACTTT
TTAAAAGAAAAGGGGGGACTGGAAGGGCTAATTCACTCCCAACGAAGACAAGATATCCTTGATCTGTGGA
TCTACCACACACAAGGCTACTTCCCTGATTGGCAGAACTACACACCAGGGCCAGGGATCAGATATCCACT
GACCTTTGGATGGTGCTACAAGCTAGTACCAGTTGAGCAAGAGAAGGTAGAAGAAGCCAATGAAGGAGAG
AACACCCGCTTGTTACACCCTGTGAGCCTGCATGGGATGGATGACCCGGAGAGAGAAGTATTAGAGTGGA
GGTTTGACAGCCGCCTAGCATTTCATCACATGGCCCGAGAGCTGCATCCGGACTGTACTGGGTCTCTCTG
GTTAGACCAGATCTGAGCCTGGGAGCTCTCTGGCTAACTAGGGAACCCACTGCTTAAGCCTCAATAAAGC
TTGCCTTGAGTGCTTCAAGTAGTGTGTGCCCGTCTGTTGTGTGACTCTGGTAACTAGAGATCCCTCAGAC
CCTTTTAGTCAGTGTGGAAAATCTCTAGCAGGGCCCGTTTAAACCCGCTGATCAGCCTCGACTGTGCCTT
CTAGTTGCCAGCCATCTGTTGTTTGCCCCTCCCCCGTGCCTTCCTTGACCCTGGAAGGTGCCACTCCCAC
TGTCCTTTCCTAATAAAATGAGGAAATTGCATCGCATTGTCTGAGTAGGTGTCATTCTATTCTGGGGGGT
GGGGTGGGGCAGGACAGCAAGGGGGAGGATTGGGAAGACAATAGCAGGCATGCTGGGGATGCGGTGGGCT
CTATGGCTTCTGAGGCGGAAAGAACCAGCTGGGGCTCTAGGGGGTATCCCC
[124 nt withheld, positions 6912-7035]
C
[91 nt withheld, positions 7037-7127]
A
[49 nt withheld, positions 7129-7177]
CCTTTGACGTTGGAGTCCACGTTCTTT
[37 nt withheld, positions 7205-7241]
ACCCTATCTCGGTCTATTCTTTTGATTTATAAGGGATTTTGCCGATTTCGGCCTATTGGTTAAAAAATGA
GCTGATTTAACAAAAATTTAACGCGAATTAATTCTGTGGAATGTGTGTCAGTTAGGGTGTGGAAAGTCCC
CAGGCTCCCCAGCAGGCAGAAGTATGCAAAGCATGCATCTCAATTAGTCAGCAACCAGGTGTGGAAAGTC
CCCAGGCTCCCCAGCAGGCAGAAGTATGCAAAGCATGCATCTCAATTAGTCAGCAACCATAGTCCCGCCC
CTAACTCCGCCCATCCCGCCCCTAACTCCGCCCAGTTCCGCCCATTCTCCGCCCCATGGCTGACTAATTT
TTTTTATTTATGCAGAGGCCGAGGCCGCCTCTGCCTCTGAGCTATTCCAGAAGTAGTGAGGAGGCTTTTT
TGGAGGCCTAGGCTTTTGCAAAAAGCTCCCGGGAGCTTGTATATCCATTTTCGGATCTGATCAGCACGTG
TTGACAATTAATCATCGGCATAGTATATCGGCATAGTATAATACGACAAGGTGAGGAACTAAACCATGGC
CAAGTTGACCAGTGCCGTTCCGGTGCTCACCGCGCGCGACGTCGCCGGAGCGGTCGAGTTCTGGACCGAC
CGGCTCGGGTTCTCCCGGGACTTCGTGGAGGACGACTTCGCCGGTGTGGTCCGGGACGACGTGACCCTGT
TCATCAGCGCGGTCCAGGACCAGGTGGTGCCGGACAACACCCTGGCCTGGGTGTGGGTGCGCGGCCTGGA
CGAGCTGTACGCCGAGTGGTCGGAGGTCGTGTCCACGAACTTCCGGGACGCCTCCGGGCCGGCCATGACC
GAGATCGGCGAGCAGCCGTGGGGGCGGGAGTTCGCCCTGCGCGACCCGGCCGGCAACTGCGTGCACTTCG
TGGCCGAGGAGCAGGACTGACACGTGCTACGAGATTTCGATTCCACCGCCGCCTTCTATGAAAGGTTGGG
CTTCGGAATCGTTTTCCGGGACGCCGGCTGGATGATCCTCCAGCGCGGGGATCTCATGCTGGAGTTCTTC
GCCCACCCCAACTTGTTTATTGCAGCTTATAATGGTTACAAATAAAGCAATAGCATCACAAATTTCACAA
ATAAAGCATTTTTTTCACTGCATTCTAGTTGTGGTTTGTCCAAACTCATCAATGTATCTTATCATGTCTG
TATACCGTCGACCTCTAGCTAGAGCTTGGCGTAATCATGGTCATAGCTGTTTCCTGTGTGAAATTGTTAT
CCGCTCACAATTCCACACAACATACGAGCCGGAAGCATAAAGTGTAAAGCCTGGGGTGCCTAATGAGTGA
GCTAACTCACATTAATTGCGTTGCGCTCACTGCCCGCTTTCCAGTCGGGAAACCTGTCGTGCCAGCTGCA
TTAATGAATCGGCCAACGCGCGGGGAGAGGCGGTTTGCGTATTGGGCGCTCTTCCGCTTCCTCGCTCACT
GACTCGCTGCGCTCGGTCGTTCGGCTGCGGCGAGCGGTATCAGCTCACTCAAAGGCGGTAATACGGTTAT
CCACAGAATCAGGGGATAACGCAGGAAAGAACATGTGAGCAAAAGGCCAGCAAAAGGCCAGGAACCGTAA
AAAGGCCGCGTTGCTGGCGTTTTTCCATAGGCTCCGCCCCCCTGACGAGCATCACAAAAATCGACGCTCA
AGTCAGAGGTGGCGAAACCCGACAGGACTATAAAGATACCAGGCGTTTCCCCCTGGAAGCTCCCTCGTGC
GCTCTCCTGTTCCGACCCTGCCGCTTACCGGATACCTGTCCGCCTTTCTCCCTTCGGGAAGCGTGGCGCT
TTCTCATAGCTCACGCTGTAGGTATCTCAGTTCGGTGTAGGTCGTTCGCTCCAAGCTGGGCTGTGTGCAC
GAACCCCCCGTTCAGCCCGACCGCTGCGCCTTATCCGGTAACTATCGTCTTGAGTCCAACCCGGTAAGAC
ACGACTTATCGCCACTGGCAGCAGCCACTGGTAACAGGATTAGCAGAGCGAGGTATGTAGGCGGTGCTAC
AGAGTTCTTGAAGTGGTGGCCTAACTACGGCTACACTAGAAGAACAGTATTTGGTATCTGCGCTCTGCTG
AAGCCAGTTACCTTCGGAAAAAGAGTTGGTAGCTCTTGATCCGGCAAACAAACCACCGCTGGTAGCGGTG
GTTTTTTTGTTTGCAAGCAGCAGATTACGCGCAGAAAAAAAGGATCTCAAGAAGATCCTTTGATCTTTTC
TACGGGGTCTGACGCTCAGTGGAACGAAAACTCACGTTAAGGGATTTTGGTCATGAGATTATCAAAAAGG
ATCTTCACCTAGATCCTTTTAAATTAAAAATGAAGTTTTAAATCAATCTAAAGTATATATGAGTAAACTT
GGTCTGACAGTTACCAATGCTTAATCAGTGAGGCACCTATCTCAGCGATCTGTCTATTTCGTTCATCCAT
AGTTGCCTGACTCCCCGTCGTGTAGATAACTACGATACGGGAGGGCTTACCATCTGGCCCCAGTGCTGCA
ATGATACCGCGAGACCCACGCTCACCGGCTCCAGATTTATCAGCAATAAACCAGCCAGCCGGAAGGGCCG
AGCGCAGAAGTGGTCCTGCAACTTTATCCGCCTCCATCCAGTCTATTAATTGTTGCCGGGAAGCTAGAGT
AAGTAGTTCGCCAGTTAATAGTTTGCGCAACGTTGTTGCCATTGCTACAGGCATCGTGGTGTCACGCTCG
TCGTTTGGTATGGCTTCATTCAGCTCCGGTTCCCAACGATCAAGGCGAGTTACATGATCCCCCATGTTGT
GCAAAAAAGCGGTTAGCTCCTTCGGTCCTCCGATCGTTGTCAGAAGTAAGTTGGCCGCAGTGTTATCACT
CATGGTTATGGCAGCACTGCATAATTCTCTTACTGTCATGCCATCCGTAAGATGCTTTTCTGTGACTGGT
GAGTACTCAACCAAGTCATTCTGAGAATAGTGTATGCGGCGACCGAGTTGCTCTTGCCCGGCGTCAATAC
GGGATAATACCGCGCCACATAGCAGAACTTTAAAAGTGCTCATCATTGGAAAACGTTCTTCGGGGCGAAA
ACTCTCAAGGATCTTACCGCTGTTGAGATCCAGTTCGATGTAACCCACTCGTGCACCCAACTGATCTTCA
GCATCTTTTACTTTCACCAGCGTTTCTGGGTGAGCAAAAACAGGAAGGCAAAATGCCGCAAAAAAGGGAA
TAAGGGCGACACGGAAATGTTGAATACTCATACTCTTCCTTTTTCAATATTATTGAAGCATTTATCAGGG
TTATTGTCTCATGAGCGGATACATATTTGAATGTATTTAGAAAAATAAACAAATAGGGGTTCCGCGCACA
TTTCCCCGAAAAGTGCCACCTGACGTCGACGGATCGGGAGATCTCCCGATCCCCTATGGTGCACTCTCAG
TACAATCTGCTCTGATGCCGCATAGTTAAGCCAGTATCTGCTCCCTGCTTGTGTGTTGGAGGTCGCTGAG
TAGTGCGCGAGCAAAATTTAAGCTACAACAAGGCAAGGCTTGACCGACAATTGCATGAAGAATCTGCTTA
GGGTTAGGCGTTTTGCGCTGCTTCGCGATGTACGGGCCAGATATACGCGTTGACATTGATTATTGACTAG
TTATTAATAGTAATCAATTACGGGGTCATTAGTTCATAGCCCATATATGGAGTTCCGCGTTACATAACTT
ACGGTAAATGGCCCGCCTGGCTGACCGCCCAACGACCCCCGCCCATTGACGTCAATAATGACGTATGTTC
CCATAGTAACGCCAATAGGGACTTTCCATTGACGTCAATGGGTGGAGTATTTACGGTAAACTGCCCACTT
GGCAGTACATCAAGTGTATCATATGCCAAGTACGCCCCCTATTGACGTCAATGACGGTAAATGGCCCGCC
TGGCATTATGCCCAGTACATGACCTTATGGGACTTTCCTACTTGGCAGTACATCTACGTATTAGTCATCG
CTATTACCATGGTGATGCGGTTTTGGCAGTACATCAATGGGCGTGGATAGCGGTTTGACTCACGGGGATT
TCCAAGTCTCCACCCCATTGACGTCAATGGGAGTTTGTTTTGGCACCAAAATCAACGGGACTTTCCAAAA
TGTCGTAACAACTCCGCCCCATTGACGCAAATGGGCGGTAGGCGTGTACGGTGGGAGGTCTATATAAGCA
GCGCGTTTTGCCTGTACTGGGTCTCTCTGGTTAGACCAGATCTGAGCCTGGGAGCTCTCTGGCTAACTAG
GGAACCCACTGCTTAAGCCTCAATAAAGCTTGCCTTGAGTGCTTCAAGTAGTGTGTGCCCGTCTGTTGTG
TGACTCTGGTAACTAGAGATCCCTCAGACCCTTTTAGTCAGTGTGGAAAATCTCTAGCAGTGGCGCCCGA
ACAGGGACTTGAAAGCGAAAGGGAAACCAGAGGAGCTCTCTCGACGCAGGACTCGGCTTGCTGAAGCGCG
CACGGCAAGAGGCGAGGGGCGGCGACTGGTGAGTACGCCAAAAATTTTGACTAGCGGAGGCTAGAAGGAG
AGAGATGGGTGCGAGAGCGTCAGTATTAAGCGGGGGAGAATTAGATCGCGATGGGAAAAAATTCGGTTAA
GGCCAGGGGGAAAGAAAAAATATAAATTAAAACATATAGTATGGGCAAGCAGGGAGCTAGAACGATTCGC
AGTTAATCCTGGCCTGTTAGAAACATCAGAAGGCTGTAGACAAATACTGGGACAGCTACAACCATCCCTT
CAGACAGGATCAGAAGAACTTAGATCATTATATAATACAGTAGCAACCCTCTATTGTGTGCATCAAAGGA
TAGAGATAAAAGACACCAAGGAAGCTTTAGACAAGATAGAGGAAGAGCAAAACAAAAGTAAGACCACCGC
ACAGCAAGCGGCCGCTGATCTTCAGACCTGGAGGAGGAGATATGAGGGACAATTGGAGAAGTGAATTATA
TAAATATAAAGTAGTAAAAATTGAACCATTAGGAGTAGCACCCACCAAGGCAAAGAGAAGAGTGGTGCAG
AGAGAAAAAAGAGCAGTGGGAATAGGAGCTTTGTTCCTTGGGTTCTTGGGAGCAGCAGGAAGCACTATGG
GCGCAGCGTCAATGACGCTGACGGTACAGGCCAGACAATTATTGTCTGGTATAGTGCAGCAGCAGAACAA
TTTGCTGAGGGCTATTGAGGCGCAACAGCATCTGTTGCAACTCACAGTCTGGGGCATCAAGCAGCTCCAG
GCAAGAATCCTGGCTGTGGAAAGATACCTAAAGGATCAACAGCTCCTGGGGATTTGGGGTTGCTCTGGAA
AACTCATTTGCACCACTGCTGTGCCTTGGAATGCTAGTTGGAGTAATAAATCTCTGGAACAGATTTGGAA
TCACACGACCTGGATGGAGTGGGACAGAGAAATTAACAATTACACAAGCTTAATACACTCCTTAATTGAA
GAATCGCAAAACCAGCAAGAAAAGAATGAACAAGAATTATTGGAATTAGATAAATGGGCAAGTTTGTGGA
ATTGGTTTAACATAACAAATTGGCTGTGGTATATAAAATTATTCATAATGATAGTAGGAGGCTTGGTAGG
TTTAAGAATAGTTTTTGCTGTACTTTCTATAGTGAATAGAGTTAGGCAGGGATATTCACCATTATCGTTT
CAGACCCACCTCCCAACCCCGAGGGGACCCGACAGGCCCGAAGGAATAGAAGAAGAAGGTGGAGAGAGAG
ACAGAGACAGATCCATTCGATTAGTGAACGGATCGGCACTGCGTGCGCCAATTCTGCAGACAAATGGCAG
TATTCATCCACAATTTTAAAAGAAAAGGGGGGATTGGGGGGTACAGTGCAGGGGAAAGAATAGTAGACAT
AATAGCAACAGACATACAAACTAAAGAATTACAAAAACAAATTACAAAAATTCAAAATTTTCGGGTTTAT
TACAGGGACAGCAGAGATCCAGTTTGGTTAATTAGCTAGCGAGGGCCTATTTCCCATGATTCCTTCATAT
TTGCATATACGATACAAGGCTGTTAGAGAGATAATTGGAATTAATTTGACTGTAAACACAAAGATATTAG
TACAAAATACGTGACGTAGAAAGTAATAATTTCTTGGGTAGTTTGCAGTTTTAAAATTATGTTTTAAAAT
GGACTATCATATGCTTACCGTAACTTGAAAGTATTTCGATTTCTTGGCTTTATATATCTTGTGGAAAGGA
CGAAACACCGGCCCTCTAGAGGCCGACGG
Features (pLannotate 1.2.2; 38 found; start..end, strand, type, name):
     18..36      +  misc_RNA       MS2 stem loop: stem loop that binds the bacteriophage MS2 coat protein
     47..83      +  misc_RNA       gRNA scaffold (fragment): guide RNA scaffold for the Streptococcus pyogenes CRISPR/Cas9 system
     88..106     +  misc_RNA       MS2 stem loop: stem loop that binds the bacteriophage MS2 coat protein
    117..136     +  misc_RNA       gRNA scaffold (fragment): guide RNA scaffold for the Streptococcus pyogenes CRISPR/Cas9 system
    149..167     +  CDS            small t antigen (fragment): SV40 (simian virus 40) small t antigen
    193..404     +  promoter       EF-1α core promoter: core promoter for human elongation factor EF-1α
    421..468     +  CDS            nucleoplasmin NLS: bipartite nuclear localization signal from nucleoplasmin
    468..4569    +  CDS            dCas9 (fragment): catalytically dead mutant of the Cas9 endonuclease from the Streptococcus pyogenes Type II CRISPR/Cas system RNA-guided DNA-binding protein that lacks endonuclease activity due to the D10A mutation in the RuvC catalytic domain and the N863A mutation in the HNH catalytic domain
   4894..5292    +  CDS            BSD: blasticidin S deaminase; Aspergillus terreus BSD; confers resistance to blasticidin
   5293..5314    +  misc_feature   MCS (fragment): pBluescript multiple cloning site
   5317..5905    +  misc_feature   WPRE: woodchuck hepatitis virus posttranscriptional regulatory element
   5842..6423    +  CDS            nef (fragment): NEF_HV1H2 - Experimental evidence at protein level: Swiss-Prot protein existence level 1. Extracellular Nef protein targets CD4(+) T-lymphocytes for apoptosis by interacting with CXCR4 surface receptors. From Human immunodeficiency virus type 1 group M subtype B (isolate HXB2) (HIV-1).
   6430..6610    +  LTR            5' LTR (truncated): truncated 5' long terminal repeat (LTR) from HIV-1
   6642..6866    +  polyA_signal   bGH poly(A) signal: bovine growth hormone polyadenylation signal
   6870..6891    +  promoter       SV40 promoter (fragment): SV40 enhancer and early promoter
   6912..7340    +  rep_origin     f1 ori (sequence partly withheld): f1 bacteriophage origin of replication; arrow indicates direction of (+) strand synthesis
   7354..7683    +  promoter       SV40 promoter: SV40 enhancer and early promoter
   7731..7778    +  promoter       EM7 promoter: synthetic bacterial promoter&nbsp
   7797..8171    +  CDS            BleoR: antibiotic-binding protein; Sh ble from Streptoalloteichus hindustanus; confers resistance to bleomycin, phleomycin, and Zeocin™
   8181..8306    +  CDS            ble (fragment): BLE_KLEPN - Experimental evidence at protein level: Swiss-Prot protein existence level 1. Binding protein with a strong affinity to the bleomycin family of antibiotics. Binds to CL990; an antimitotic-antibiotic compound. From Klebsiella pneumoniae.
   8301..8422    +  polyA_signal   SV40 poly(A) signal: SV40 polyadenylation signal
   8493..8515    -  protein_bind   lac operator (fragment): The lac repressor binds to the lac operator to inhibit transcription in E. coli. This inhibition can be relieved by adding lactose or isopropyl-β-D-thiogalactopyranoside (IPTG). lac repressor encoded by lacI
   8519..8549    -  promoter       lac promoter: promoter for the E. coli lac operon
   8564..8585    -  protein_bind   CAP binding site: CAP binding activates transcription in the presence of cAMP. E. coli catabolite activator protein
   8598..8690    -  CDS            lacI (fragment): lac repressor; lacI; The lac repressor binds to the lac operator to inhibit transcription in E. coli. This inhibition can be relieved by adding lactose or isopropyl-β-D-thiogalactopyranoside (IPTG).
   8873..9461    -  rep_origin     ori: high-copy-number ColE1/pMB1/pBR322/pUC origin of replication
   9632..10492   -  CDS            AmpR: β-lactamase; bla; confers resistance to ampicillin, carbenicillin, and related antibiotics
  10493..10597   -  promoter       AmpR promoter: bla
  10656..10708   -  misc_feature   bom (fragment): basis of mobility region from pBR322
  10863..11242   +  enhancer       CMV enhancer: human cytomegalovirus immediate early enhancer
  11243..11442   +  promoter       CMV promoter: human cytomegalovirus (CMV) immediate early promoter
  11460..11640   +  LTR            5' LTR (truncated): truncated 5' long terminal repeat (LTR) from HIV-1
  11687..11812   +  misc_feature   HIV-1 Ψ: packaging signal of human immunodeficiency virus type 1
  11796..12159   +  CDS            HIV-1 gag (fragment): gag protein from human immunodeficiency virus 1; gag
  12305..12538   +  misc_feature   RRE: The Rev response element (RRE) of HIV-1 allows for Rev-dependent mRNA export from the nucleus to the cytoplasm.
  12915..13015   +  CDS            Rev (fragment): human immunodeficiency virus 1 (HIV-1) Rev protein; rev; enhances nuclear export of unspliced and incompletely spliced viral mRNAs
  13065..13182   +  misc_feature   cPPT/CTS: central polypurine tract and central termination sequence of HIV-1
  13232..13472   +  promoter       U6 promoter: RNA polymerase III promoter for human U6 snRNA
