[The description below was written by a language model from this plasmid's Addgene catalogue record and pLannotate feature annotations shown in this document.]
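Description:
lentiSAMv2 VPS13C-TSS-guide3 is a third-generation-style HIV-1 lentiviral transfer plasmid built on the lentiSAMv2 backbone for CRISPR-mediated transcriptional activation of human VPS13C. In bacteria it is maintained through a high-copy ColE1/pUC origin and selected with ampicillin (AmpR). The backbone also carries an f1 origin and an SV40/EM7-driven BleoR cassette lying outside the viral genome. The viral portion begins with a CMV enhancer/promoter fused to a truncated 5' LTR, which drives genomic RNA production in packaging cells. This is followed by the Ψ packaging signal with partial gag sequence, the RRE for Rev-dependent nuclear export, and the cPPT/CTS. It ends with a WPRE and a truncated 3' LTR, with a bGH polyadenylation signal downstream.

Two expression units sit between the LTRs. A human U6 (Pol III) promoter transcribes a single guide RNA which, going by the plasmid name, targets the VPS13C transcription start site region. Its S. pyogenes scaffold is interrupted by two MS2 stem loops, the SAM-type design that allows MS2 coat protein fusions carrying additional activator domains to be recruited; those fusions are not encoded here and would have to be supplied separately. Downstream, the EF-1α core promoter drives an NLS-tagged, catalytically dead Cas9 (D10A/N863A). According to the catalogue record this is fused to the VP64 activation domain and linked by a 2A peptide to blasticidin S deaminase. VP64 and the 2A are not individually annotated in the feature table but would fall in the unannotated gap between dCas9 and BSD. Transduced mammalian cells are selected with blasticidin. The construct was deposited in connection with a study of human pancreatic islet chromatin architecture and type 2 diabetes genetics.
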