Addgene plasmid #125478: lentiSAMv2 VPS13C-TSS-guide3
Purpose: CRISPR-mediated activation of VPS13C. Catalytically inactive Cas9 from S. pyogenes and VP64 with 2A-BlastR.
Depositing lab: Jorge Ferrer. Depositing organization: Imperial College London. Publication: Human pancreatic islet three-dimensional chromatin architecture provides insights into the genetics of type 2 diabetes. Miguel-Escalada I, Bonas-Guarch S, Cebola I, Ponsa-Cobas J, Mendieta-Esteban J, Atla G, Javierre BM, Rolando DMY, Farabella I, Morgan CC, Garcia-Hurtado J, Beucher A, Moran I, Pasquali L, Ramos-Rodriguez M, Appel EVR, Linneberg A, Gjesing AP, Witte DR, Pedersen O, Grarup N, Ravassard P, Torrents D, Mercader JM, Piemonti L, Berney T, de Koning EJP, Kerr-Conte J, Pattou F, Fedko IO, Groop L, Prokopenko I, Hansen T, Marti-Renom MA, Fraser P, Ferrer J. Nat Genet. 2019 Jun 28. pii: 10.1038/s41588-019-0457-0. doi: 10.1038/s41588-019-0457-0. PubMed 31253982.
Backbone
  Vector backbone: lentiSAMv2
  Backbone manufacturer: Feng Zhang (Addgene #75112)
  Vector type: Mammalian Expression, Lentiviral, CRISPR
  Selectable markers: Blasticidin
Growth in bacteria
  Bacterial resistance: Ampicillin, 100 μg/mL
  Growth temperature: 37°C
  Growth strain: Stbl3
  Copy number: High Copy
Gene/Insert
  Gene/Insert name: dCas9-VP64-2A-BlastR
  gRNA/shRNA sequence: GCCCTCTAGAGGCCGACGG
  Species: H. sapiens (human)
  Promoter: EF1a core and U6
  Cloning method: Restriction Enzyme; 5′ cloning site Unknown (destroyed during cloning); 3′ cloning site Unknown (destroyed during cloning)
  Sequencing primers: 5′ GATCCGCCACCATGGATGC
Terms and licenses: Academic/Nonprofit Terms; Industry Terms: Not Available to Industry
How to cite: lentiSAMv2 VPS13C-TSS-guide3 was a gift from Jorge Ferrer (Addgene plasmid # 125478 ; http://n2t.net/addgene:125478 ; RRID:Addgene_125478)
