>Addgene plasmid #125478 | lentiSAMv2 VPS13C-TSS-guide3 | depositor partial sequence | sequence record 240134 | Guide RNA, MS2 stem loops
NNNNNNNNNNNNNNNNCNNNNNNNNNTATANCTTGNGGANGGANGAAACNCCGGCCCTCTAGAGGCCGAC
GGGTTTTAGAGCTAGGCCAACATGAGGATCACCCATGTCTGCAGGGCCTAGCAAGTTAAAATAAGGCTAG
TCCGTTATCAACTTGGCCAACATGAGGATCACCCATGTCTGCAGGGCCAAGTGGCACCGAGTCGGTGCTT
TTTTTGGATCCTAGGTCTTGAAAGGAGTGGGAATTGGCTCCGGTGCCCGTCAGTGGGCAGAGCGCACATC
GCCCACAGTCCCCGAGAAGTTGGGGGGAGGGGTCGGCAATTGATCCGGTGCCTAGAGAAGGTGGCGCGGG
GTAAACTGGGAAAGTGATGTCGTGTACTGGCTCCGCCTTTTTCCCGAGGGTGGGGGAGAACCGTATATAA
GTGCAGTAGTCGCCGTGAACGTTCTTTTTCGCAACGGGTTTGCCGCCAGAACACAGGCGTACGGCCACCA
TGAANAGGCCGGCGGCCACGAAAAAGGCCGGCCAGGCAAANNNNANNNANGANNANAANTACAGCNTCGN
NCTGGCCATCGNNACCAACTCTGTGGNCTGGGCCNTGATCACCGACNANTNCNANGTGCCCNCNCAGAAA
TTCNNGGTGCTGNGNNNCACCNANNGGNNCNGCNNNNNGAANANNNTNNNNGNANNCNTGCNGNNCNANN
CNNNNANNNNNCCNANGCCNNNCNGNTGANANAANNNNNNNANNNNNATACNCNNNACGCNNNACNNNNA
NCTGNNNTCTGNNNGAGATNNTCNNNNCGAGATGGNNNNGGAGNANNANNNCNTCNTNCNNNNNANTGGN
NNNNNCNNNNNNGNNNNANANNNNNNGNANNCNNNNNNNNNNNNCCNNNCTTNGNNNNNNNTNNGNNANN
ANNNNNNNNNNNNNNAANANCNNNNCCNNNNNANNNNNAN
